Addgene plasmid #247448: pEF1-EGFP-coilin-FRT
Purpose: FLP/FRT based mammalian expression vector for EGFP-coilin, driven by EF1α promoter.
Depositing lab: Kazuhiro Maeshima. Depositing organization: National Institute of Genetics. Publication: 1,6-hexanediol rapidly immobilizes and condenses chromatin in living human cells. Itoh Y, Iida S, Tamura S, Nagashima R, Shiraki K, Goto T, Hibino K, Ide S, Maeshima K. Life Sci Alliance. 2021 Feb 3;4(4):e202001005. doi: 10.26508/lsa.202001005. Print 2021 Apr. PubMed 33536240.
Backbone
  Vector backbone: pEF5
  Backbone manufacturer: Invitrogen, Cat#V602020
  Vector type: Mammalian Expression
  Selectable markers: Hygromycin
Growth in bacteria
  Bacterial resistance: Ampicillin, 100 μg/mL
  Growth temperature: 37°C
  Growth strain: DH5alpha
  Copy number: High Copy
Gene/Insert
  Gene/Insert name: coilin (COIL)
  Species: H. sapiens (human)
  Insert size (bp): 2489
  Entrez Gene: COIL (a.k.a. CLN80, p80-coilin)
  Promoter: EF1α
  Tag / fusion protein: EGFP (N terminal on insert)
  Cloning method: Other
  Sequencing primers: 5′ T7
Terms and licenses: Academic/Nonprofit Terms; Industry Terms: Not Available to Industry
Depositor comments: The depositor confirms that discrepancies between the depositor's sequence and Addgene's sequences have no functional consequences.
How to cite: pEF1-EGFP-coilin-FRT was a gift from Kazuhiro Maeshima (Addgene plasmid # 247448 ; http://n2t.net/addgene:247448 ; RRID:Addgene_247448)
