[The description below was written by a language model from this plasmid's Addgene catalogue record and pLannotate feature annotations shown in this document.]
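Description:
pEF1-EGFP-coilin-FRT is a mammalian expression plasmid built on the Invitrogen pEF5 FRT-type backbone and designed for FLP/FRT-mediated, site-specific integration into host cells carrying a genomic FRT target. It is maintained in E. coli as a high-copy plasmid through a ColE1/pUC-type origin, with ampicillin selection provided by the β-lactamase gene and its own promoter. The annotated sequence is about 8.3 kb. It also contains small backbone remnants, including fragments of an f1 origin, lac regulatory elements, and short SV40 and CMV pieces, which have no evident role in the design.

The payload is human coilin (COIL), the marker protein of nuclear Cajal bodies, fused at its N terminus to EGFP. It is transcribed from the strong constitutive human EF-1α promoter, which spans the sequence origin in the annotation. A T7 promoter lies just upstream of the fusion and serves as a sequencing primer site. A V5 epitope tag coding sequence and the bovine growth hormone polyadenylation signal follow the coilin reading frame, but the record does not say whether the V5 tag is translated in frame with coilin.

Downstream sits an FRT site placed directly in front of a hygromycin resistance coding sequence with an SV40 polyadenylation signal. No complete promoter is annotated for this gene, consistent with the Flp-In-type arrangement in which FLP-catalysed recombination at a genomic FRT site places the gene behind a resident promoter. Hygromycin resistance would then report correct integration.

The construct is suited to generating stable cell lines expressing fluorescent coilin from a defined locus. This allows live-cell imaging of Cajal bodies, and the associated publication examines the effects of 1,6-hexanediol in living human cells.
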