Features (pLannotate 1.2.2; 22 found; start..end, strand, type, name):
    643..661     +  promoter       T7 promoter: promoter for bacteriophage T7 RNA polymerase
    742..1458    +  CDS            EGFP: EGFP is a basic (constitutively fluorescent) green fluorescent protein published in 1996, derived from Aequorea victoria. It is reported to be a rapidly-maturing weak dimer with moderate acid sensitivity.
   1504..3231    +  CDS            COIL: COIL_HUMAN - Also known as CLN80. Experimental evidence at protein level: Swiss-Prot protein existence level 1. Component of nuclear coiled bodies, also known as Cajal bodies or CBs, which are involved in the modification and assembly of nucleoplasmic snRNPs. From Homo sapiens (Human).
   3283..3324    +  CDS            V5 tag: epitope tag from simian virus 5
   3368..3592    +  polyA_signal   bGH poly(A) signal: bovine growth hormone polyadenylation signal
   3596..3617    +  promoter       SV40 promoter (fragment): SV40 enhancer and early promoter
   3638..3871    +  rep_origin     f1 ori (fragment) (sequence partly withheld): f1 bacteriophage origin of replication; arrow indicates direction of (+) strand synthesis
   3876..3923    +  protein_bind   FRT: FLP-mediated recombination occurs in the 8-bp core sequence TCTAGAAA (Turan and Bode, 2011). FLP recombinase from the Saccharomyces cerevisiae 2μ plasmid
   3931..4953    +  CDS            HygR: aminoglycoside phosphotransferase from E. coli; aph(4)-Ia; confers resistance to hygromycin
   4963..5088    +  CDS            ble (fragment): BLE_KLEPN - Experimental evidence at protein level: Swiss-Prot protein existence level 1. Binding protein with a strong affinity to the bleomycin family of antibiotics. Binds to CL990; an antimitotic-antibiotic compound. From Klebsiella pneumoniae.
   5083..5204    +  polyA_signal   SV40 poly(A) signal: SV40 polyadenylation signal
   5277..5293    -  protein_bind   lac operator: The lac repressor binds to the lac operator to inhibit transcription in E. coli. This inhibition can be relieved by adding lactose or isopropyl-β-D-thiogalactopyranoside (IPTG). lac repressor encoded by lacI
   5301..5331    -  promoter       lac promoter: promoter for the E. coli lac operon
   5346..5367    -  protein_bind   CAP binding site: CAP binding activates transcription in the presence of cAMP. E. coli catabolite activator protein
   5380..5472    -  CDS            lacI (fragment): lac repressor; lacI; The lac repressor binds to the lac operator to inhibit transcription in E. coli. This inhibition can be relieved by adding lactose or isopropyl-β-D-thiogalactopyranoside (IPTG).
   5655..6243    -  rep_origin     ori: high-copy-number ColE1/pMB1/pBR322/pUC origin of replication
   6414..7274    -  CDS            AmpR: β-lactamase; bla; confers resistance to ampicillin, carbenicillin, and related antibiotics
   7275..7379    -  promoter       AmpR promoter: bla
   7438..7490    -  misc_feature   bom (fragment): basis of mobility region from pBR322
   7645..7663    +  enhancer       CMV enhancer (fragment): human cytomegalovirus immediate early enhancer
   7688..7754    +  CDS            small t antigen (fragment): SV40 (simian virus 40) small t antigen
   7761..626     +  promoter       EF-1α promoter (across the origin): strong constitutive promoter for human elongation factor EF-1α
>Addgene plasmid #247448 | pEF1-EGFP-coilin-FRT | addgene full sequence | sequence record 492501 | Addgene NGS Result
TAAATGCGGGCCAAGATCTGCACACTGGTATTTCGGTTTTTGGGGCCGCGGGCGGCGACGGGGCCCGTGC
GTCCCAGCGCACATGTTCGGCGAGGCGGGGCCTGCGAGCGCGGCCACCGAGAATCGGACGGGGGTAGTCT
CAAGCTGGCCGGCCTGCTCTGGTGCCTGGCCTCGCGCCGCCGTGTATCGCCCCGCCCTGGGCGGCAAGGC
TGGCCCGGTCGGCACCAGTTGCGTGAGCGGAAAGATGGCCGCTTCCCGGCCCTGCTGCAGGGAGCTCAAA
ATGGAGGACGCGGCGCTCGGGAGAGCGGGCGGGTGAGTCACCCACACAAAGGAAAAGGGCCTTTCCGTCC
TCAGCCGTCGCTTCATGTGACTCCACGGAGTACCGGGCGCCGTCCAGGCACCTCGATTAGTTCTCGAGCT
TTTGGAGTACGTCGTCTTTAGGTTGGGGGGAGGGGTTTTATGCGATGGAGTTTCCCCACACTGAGTGGGT
GGAGACTGAAGTTAGGCCAGCTTGGCACTTGATGTAATTCTCCTTGGAATTTGCCCTTTTTGAGTTTGGA
TCTTGGTTCATTCTCAAGCCTCAGACAGTGGTTCAAAGTTTTTTTCTTCCATTTCAGGTGTCGTGAGGAA
TTAGCTTGGTACTAATACGACTCACTATAGGGAGACCCAAGCTGGCTAGGTAAGCTTGGTACCGAGCTCG
GATCCACTAGTCCAGTGTGGTGGAATTCTGCAGATGCCACCATGGTGAGCAAGGGCGAGGAGCTGTTCAC
CGGGGTGGTGCCCATCCTGGTCGAGCTGGACGGCGACGTAAACGGCCACAAGTTCAGCGTGTCCGGCGAG
GGCGAGGGCGATGCCACCTACGGCAAGCTGACCCTGAAGTTCATCTGCACCACCGGCAAGCTGCCCGTGC
CCTGGCCCACCCTCGTGACCACCCTGACCTACGGCGTGCAGTGCTTCAGCCGCTACCCCGACCACATGAA
GCAGCACGACTTCTTCAAGTCCGCCATGCCCGAAGGCTACGTCCAGGAGCGCACCATCTTCTTCAAGGAC
GACGGCAACTACAAGACCCGCGCCGAGGTGAAGTTCGAGGGCGACACCCTGGTGAACCGCATCGAGCTGA
AGGGCATCGACTTCAAGGAGGACGGCAACATCCTGGGGCACAAGCTGGAGTACAACTACAACAGCCACAA
CGTCTATATCATGGCCGACAAGCAGAAGAACGGCATCAAGGTGAACTTCAAGATCCGCCACAACATCGAG
GACGGCAGCGTGCAGCTCGCCGACCACTACCAGCAGAACACCCCCATCGGCGACGGCCCCGTGCTGCTGC
CCGACAACCACTACCTGAGCACCCAGTCCGCCCTGAGCAAAGACCCCAACGAGAAGCGCGATCACATGGT
CCTGCTGGAGTTCGTGACCGCCGCCGGGATCACTCTCGGCATGGACGAGCTGTACAAGGGTGGAGGTGGA
TCTGGTGGAGGTGGATCTGGTGGCGGCGGTTCAATGGCAGCTTCCGAGACGGTTAGGCTACGGCTTCAAT
TTGATTACCCGCCGCCAGCTACCCCGCACTGTACGGCCTTCTGGCTTCTGGTCGACTTGAACAGATGCCG
AGTCGTCACAGATCTCATTAGTCTCATCCGCCAGCGCTTCGGCTTCAGTTCTGGGGCCTTCCTAGGCCTC
TACCTGGAGGGGGGGCTCTTGCCCCCCGCCGAGAGCGCGCGCCTTGTGAGAGACAACGACTGCCTCAGAG
TTAAATTAGAAGAGAGAGGAGTTGCTGAGAATTCTGTAGTCATCAGTAATGGTGACATTAATTTATCTCT
TAGAAAAGCAAAGAAGCGGGCATTTCAGTTAGAGGAGGGTGAAGAAACTGAACCAGATTGCAAATATTCA
AAGAAGCATTGGAAGAGTCGAGAGAACAATAACAATAATGAGAAGGTCTTGGATCTGGAACCAAAAGCTG
TCACAGATCAGACTGTCAGCAAAAAAAACAAGAGAAAAAATAAAGCAACCTGTGGCACAGTGGGTGATGA
TAACGAAGAGGCCAAAAGAAAATCACCAAAGAAAAAGGAGAAATGTGAATATAAAAAAAAGGCTAAGAAT
CCCAAGTCTCCGAAAGTACAGGCAGTGAAAGACTGGGCCAATCAGAGATGTAGTTCTCCAAAAGGTTCTG
CTAGAAACAGCCTTGTTAAAGCCAAAAGGAAAGGTAGTGTAAGCGTTTGCTCAAAAGAGAGTCCCAGTTC
CTCCTCGGAGTCTGAGTCTTGTGATGAATCTATCAGTGATGGTCCCAGCAAAGTCACTTTGGAGGCCAGA
AATTCCTCAGAGAAATTACCAACTGAGTTATCAAAGGAAGAACCCTCTACCAAAAATACAACTGCAGACA
AACTGGCTATAAAACTTGGCTTTAGCCTTACCCCCAGCAAGGGCAAGACCTCTGGAACAACATCTTCCAG
TTCAGACTCTAGTGCAGAGTCAGACGACCAATGCTTGATGTCATCGAGCACCCCGGAGTGTGCTGCGGGT
TTCTTAAAGACAGTAGGCCTTTTTGCAGGAAGAGGTCGTCCAGGCCCAGGGCTGTCATCACAGACTGCAG
GTGCTGCTGGATGGAGGCGTTCTGGCTCAAATGGTGGTGGACAGGCTCCTGGTGCTTCTCCCAGTGTGTC
TCTCCCTGCTAGTTTAGGAAGAGGATGGGGTAGAGAAGAGAACCTTTTTTCTTGGAAGGGAGCTAAGGGA
CGGGGCATGCGGGGGAGAGGTCGAGGACGAGGGCATCCTGTTTCCTGTGTTGTAAATAGAAGCACTGACA
ACCAGAGGCAACAGCAATTAAATGACGTGGTAAAAAATTCATCTACTATTATCCAGAATCCAGTAGAGAC
ACCCAAGAAGGACTATAGTCTGTTACCACTGTTAGCAGCTGCCCCTCAAGTTGGAGAAAAGATTGCATTT
AAGCTTTTGGAGCTAACATCCAGTTACTCTCCTGATGTCTCTGACTACAAGGAAGGAAGAATATTAAGCC
ACAATCCAGAGACCCAGCAAGTAGATATAGAAATTCTTTCATCCTTACCTGCCTTGAGAGAACCTGGGAA
ATTTGATTTAGTTTATCACAATGAAAATGGAGCCGAGGTAGTGGAGTACGCTGTGACACAGGAGAGCAAG
ATCACTGTATTTTGGAAAGAGTTGATTGACCCAAGACTGATTATTGAATCTCCAAGTAACACATCAAGTA
CAGAACCTGCCTGAATCCAGCACAGTGGCGGCCGCTCGAGTCTAGAGGGCCCGCGGTTCGAAGGTAAGCC
TATCCCTAACCCTCTCCTCGGTCTCGATTCTACGCGTACCGGTTAGTAATGAGTTTAAACCCGCTGATCA
GCCTCGACTGTGCCTTCTAGTTGCCAGCCATCTGTTGTTTGCCCCTCCCCCGTGCCTTCCTTGACCCTGG
AAGGTGCCACTCCCACTGTCCTTTCCTAATAAAATGAGGAAATTGCATCGCATTGTCTGAGTAGGTGTCA
TTCTATTCTGGGGGGTGGGGTGGGGCAGGACAGCAAGGGGGAGGATTGGGAAGACAATAGCAGGCATGCT
GGGGATGCGGTGGGCTCTATGGCTTCTGAGGCGGAAAGAACCAGCTGGGGCTCTAGGGGGTATCCCC
[124 nt withheld, positions 3638-3761]
C
[91 nt withheld, positions 3763-3853]
AGGGTGATGGTTCACGTACCTAGAAGTTCCTATTCCGAAGTTCCTATTCTCTAGAAAGTATAGGAACTTC
CTTGGCCAAAAAGCCTGAACTCACCGCGACGTCTGTCGAGAAGTTTCTGATCGAAAAGTTCGACAGCGTC
TCCGACCTGATGCAGCTCTCGGAGGGCGAAGAATCTCGTGCTTTCAGCTTCGATGTAGGAGGGCGTGGAT
ATGTCCTGCGGGTAAATAGCTGCGCCGATGGTTTCTACAAAGATCGTTATGTTTATCGGCACTTTGCATC
GGCCGCGCTCCCGATTCCGGAAGTGCTTGACATTGGGGAATTCAGCGAGAGCCTGACCTATTGCATCTCC
CGCCGTGCACAGGGTGTCACGTTGCAAGACCTGCCTGAAACCGAACTGCCCGCTGTTCTGCAGCCGGTCG
CGGAGGCCATGGATGCGATCGCTGCGGCCGATCTTAGCCAGACGAGCGGGTTCGGCCCATTCGGACCGCA
AGGAATCGGTCAATACACTACATGGCGTGATTTCATATGCGCGATTGCTGATCCCCATGTGTATCACTGG
CAAACTGTGATGGACGACACCGTCAGTGCGTCCGTCGCGCAGGCTCTCGATGAGCTGATGCTTTGGGCCG
AGGACTGCCCCGAAGTCCGGCACCTCGTGCACGCGGATTTCGGCTCCAACAATGTCCTGACGGACAATGG
CCGCATAACAGCGGTCATTGACTGGAGCGAGGCGATGTTCGGGGATTCCCAATACGAGGTCGCCAACATC
TTCTTCTGGAGGCCGTGGTTGGCTTGTATGGAGCAGCAGACGCGCTACTTCGAGCGGAGGCATCCGGAGC
TTGCAGGATCGCCGCGGCTCCGGGCGTATATGCTCCGCATTGGTCTTGACCAACTCTATCAGAGCTTGGT
TGACGGCAATTTCGATGATGCAGCTTGGGCGCAGGGTCGATGCGACGCAATCGTCCGATCCGGAGCCGGG
ACTGTCGGGCGTACACAAATCGCCCGCAGAAGCGCGGCCGTCTGGACCGATGGCTGTGTAGAAGTACTCG
CCGATAGTGGAAACCGACGCCCCAGCACTCGTCCGAGGGCAAAGGAATAGCACGTACTACGAGATTTCGA
TTCCACCGCCGCCTTCTATGAAAGGTTGGGCTTCGGAATCGTTTTCCGGGACGCCGGCTGGATGATCCTC
CAGCGCGGGGATCTCATGCTGGAGTTCTTCGCCCACCCCAACTTGTTTATTGCAGCTTATAATGGTTACA
AATAAAGCAATAGCATCACAAATTTCACAAATAAAGCATTTTTTTCACTGCATTCTAGTTGTGGTTTGTC
CAAACTCATCAATGTATCTTATCATGTCTGTATACCGTCGACCTCTAGCTAGAGCTTGGCGTAATCATGG
TCATAGCTGTTTCCTGTGTGAAATTGTTATCCGCTCACAATTCCACACAACATACGAGCCGGAAGCATAA
AGTGTAAAGCCTGGGGTGCCTAATGAGTGAGCTAACTCACATTAATTGCGTTGCGCTCACTGCCCGCTTT
CCAGTCGGGAAACCTGTCGTGCCAGCTGCATTAATGAATCGGCCAACGCGCGGGGAGAGGCGGTTTGCGT
ATTGGGCGCTCTTCCGCTTCCTCGCTCACTGACTCGCTGCGCTCGGTCGTTCGGCTGCGGCGAGCGGTAT
CAGCTCACTCAAAGGCGGTAATACGGTTATCCACAGAATCAGGGGATAACGCAGGAAAGAACATGTGAGC
AAAAGGCCAGCAAAAGGCCAGGAACCGTAAAAAGGCCGCGTTGCTGGCGTTTTTCCATAGGCTCCGCCCC
CCTGACGAGCATCACAAAAATCGACGCTCAAGTCAGAGGTGGCGAAACCCGACAGGACTATAAAGATACC
AGGCGTTTCCCCCTGGAAGCTCCCTCGTGCGCTCTCCTGTTCCGACCCTGCCGCTTACCGGATACCTGTC
CGCCTTTCTCCCTTCGGGAAGCGTGGCGCTTTCTCATAGCTCACGCTGTAGGTATCTCAGTTCGGTGTAG
GTCGTTCGCTCCAAGCTGGGCTGTGTGCACGAACCCCCCGTTCAGCCCGACCGCTGCGCCTTATCCGGTA
ACTATCGTCTTGAGTCCAACCCGGTAAGACACGACTTATCGCCACTGGCAGCAGCCACTGGTAACAGGAT
TAGCAGAGCGAGGTATGTAGGCGGTGCTACAGAGTTCTTGAAGTGGTGGCCTAACTACGGCTACACTAGA
AGAACAGTATTTGGTATCTGCGCTCTGCTGAAGCCAGTTACCTTCGGAAAAAGAGTTGGTAGCTCTTGAT
CCGGCAAACAAACCACCGCTGGTAGCGGTGGTTTTTTTGTTTGCAAGCAGCAGATTACGCGCAGAAAAAA
AGGATCTCAAGAAGATCCTTTGATCTTTTCTACGGGGTCTGACGCTCAGTGGAACGAAAACTCACGTTAA
GGGATTTTGGTCATGAGATTATCAAAAAGGATCTTCACCTAGATCCTTTTAAATTAAAAATGAAGTTTTA
AATCAATCTAAAGTATATATGAGTAAACTTGGTCTGACAGTTACCAATGCTTAATCAGTGAGGCACCTAT
CTCAGCGATCTGTCTATTTCGTTCATCCATAGTTGCCTGACTCCCCGTCGTGTAGATAACTACGATACGG
GAGGGCTTACCATCTGGCCCCAGTGCTGCAATGATACCGCGAGACCCACGCTCACCGGCTCCAGATTTAT
CAGCAATAAACCAGCCAGCCGGAAGGGCCGAGCGCAGAAGTGGTCCTGCAACTTTATCCGCCTCCATCCA
GTCTATTAATTGTTGCCGGGAAGCTAGAGTAAGTAGTTCGCCAGTTAATAGTTTGCGCAACGTTGTTGCC
ATTGCTACAGGCATCGTGGTGTCACGCTCGTCGTTTGGTATGGCTTCATTCAGCTCCGGTTCCCAACGAT
CAAGGCGAGTTACATGATCCCCCATGTTGTGCAAAAAAGCGGTTAGCTCCTTCGGTCCTCCGATCGTTGT
CAGAAGTAAGTTGGCCGCAGTGTTATCACTCATGGTTATGGCAGCACTGCATAATTCTCTTACTGTCATG
CCATCCGTAAGATGCTTTTCTGTGACTGGTGAGTACTCAACCAAGTCATTCTGAGAATAGTGTATGCGGC
GACCGAGTTGCTCTTGCCCGGCGTCAATACGGGATAATACCGCGCCACATAGCAGAACTTTAAAAGTGCT
CATCATTGGAAAACGTTCTTCGGGGCGAAAACTCTCAAGGATCTTACCGCTGTTGAGATCCAGTTCGATG
TAACCCACTCGTGCACCCAACTGATCTTCAGCATCTTTTACTTTCACCAGCGTTTCTGGGTGAGCAAAAA
CAGGAAGGCAAAATGCCGCAAAAAAGGGAATAAGGGCGACACGGAAATGTTGAATACTCATACTCTTCCT
TTTTCAATATTATTGAAGCATTTATCAGGGTTATTGTCTCATGAGCGGATACATATTTGAATGTATTTAG
AAAAATAAACAAATAGGGGTTCCGCGCACATTTCCCCGAAAAGTGCCACCTGACGTCGACGGATCGGGAG
ATCTCCCGATCCCCTATGGTGCACTCTCAGTACAATCTGCTCTGATGCCGCATAGTTAAGCCAGTATCTG
CTCCCTGCTTGTGTGTTGGAGGTCGCTGAGTAGTGCGCGAGCAAAATTTAAGCTACAACAAGGCAAGGCT
TGACCGACAATTGCATGAAGAATCTGCTTAGGGTTAGGCGTTTTGCGCTGCTTCGCGATGTACGGGCCAG
ATATACGCGTTGACATTGATTATTGACTAGGCTTTTGCAAAAAGCTTTGCAAAGATGGATAAAGTTTTAA
ACAGAGAGGAATCTTTGCAGCTAATGGACCTTCTAGGTCTTGAAAGGAGTGGGAATTGGCTCCGGTGCCC
GTCAGTGGGCAGAGCGCACATCGCCCACAGTCCCCGAGAAGTTGGGGGGAGGGGTCGGCAATTGAACCGG
TGCCTAGAGAAGGTGGCGCGGGGTAAACTGGGAAAGTGATGTCGTGTACTGGCTCCGCCTTTTTCCCGAG
GGTGGGGGAGAACCGTATATAAGTGCAGTAGTCGCCGTGAACGTTCTTTTTCGCAACGGGTTTGCCGCCA
GAACACAGGTAAGTGCCGTGTGTGGTTCCCGCGGGCCTGGCCTCTTTACGGGTTATGGCCCTTGCGTGCC
TTGAATTACTTCCACCTGGCTGCAGTACGTGATTCTTGATCCCGAGCTTCGGGTTGGAAGTGGGTGGGAG
AGTTCGAGGCCTTGCGCTTAAGGAGCCCCTTCGCCTCGTGCTTGAGTTGAGGCCTGGCCTGGGCGCTGGG
GCCGCCGCGTGCGAATCTGGTGGCACCTTCGCGCCTGTCTCGCTGCTTTCGATAAGTCTCTAGCCATTTA
AAATTTTTGATGACCTGCTGCGACGCTTTTTTTCTGGCAAGATAGTCTTG
